Addgene plasmid #46514: pGEX Stat4-SH2
Depositing lab: Bruce Mayer. Depositing organization: University of Connecticut Health Center. Publication: High-throughput phosphotyrosine profiling using SH2 domains. Machida K, Thompson CM, Dierck K, Jablonowski K, Karkkainen S, Liu B, Zhang H, Nash PD, Newman DK, Nollau P, Pawson T, Renkema GH, Saksela K, Schiller MR, Shin DG, Mayer BJ. Mol Cell. 2007 Jun 22;26(6):899-915. 10.1016/j.molcel.2007.05.031 PubMed 17588523.
Backbone
  Vector backbone: pGEX6P1
  Backbone manufacturer: GE Healthcare Biosciences
  Backbone size w/o insert (bp): 4900
  Vector type: Bacterial Expression
Growth in bacteria
  Bacterial resistance: Ampicillin, 100 μg/mL
  Growth temperature: 37°C
  Growth strain: DH5alpha
  Copy number: Low Copy
Gene/Insert
  Gene/Insert name: Stat4 (alt names: STAT4; SLEB11; STAT4)
  Species: H. sapiens (human)
  Insert size (bp): 1671
  Mutation: contains amino acids 133-678
  Entrez Gene: STAT4 (a.k.a. DPMC, SLEB11)
  Promoter: Tac
  Tag / fusion protein: GST (N terminal on backbone); PreScission (N terminal on backbone)
  Cloning method: Restriction Enzyme; 5′ cloning site BamHI (not destroyed); 3′ cloning site EcoRI (not destroyed)
  Sequencing primers: 5′ pGEX-5; 3′ pGEX-3
Terms and licenses: Academic/Nonprofit Terms; Industry Terms: Not Available to Industry
Depositor comments: The molecular weight of the GST fusion protein is approximately 81.7 kDa
How to cite: pGEX Stat4-SH2 was a gift from Bruce Mayer (Addgene plasmid # 46514 ; http://n2t.net/addgene:46514 ; RRID:Addgene_46514)
