[The description below was written by a language model from this plasmid's Addgene catalogue record and pLannotate feature annotations shown in this document.]
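Description:
pGEX Stat4-SH2 is a bacterial expression plasmid built on the pGEX6P1 backbone for producing a glutathione S-transferase fusion of a human STAT4 fragment in E. coli. The full sequence record is 6,631 nt. It replicates from a ColE1/pMB1-type origin and is selected with ampicillin through the β-lactamase (AmpR) gene and its own promoter. The catalogue lists the plasmid as low copy, although the annotation software labels the origin generically as high-copy and finds only short remnants of rop and the pBR322 bom region.

The expression cassette is driven by the tac promoter, a strong trp/lac hybrid, followed by a lac operator. A lacI gene under the lacIq promoter is carried on the same plasmid, so transcription is repressed until it is relieved with IPTG, independent of the host strain's repressor levels. Downstream lies the Schistosoma japonicum GST coding sequence, then, per the catalogue, a PreScission protease site (not separately annotated in the feature table) that allows the tag to be cleaved off after purification. The STAT4 insert, about 1.67 kb, was cloned between BamHI and EcoRI sites that remain intact. It encodes amino acids 133–678, a segment considerably larger than an SH2 domain alone despite the construct's name. The depositor gives the fusion protein's mass as roughly 81.7 kDa. Leftover lac promoter/operator and lacZα sequences are backbone elements without a role in expression of the fusion.

The associated publication concerns high-throughput phosphotyrosine profiling with SH2 domains, which suggests that the purified GST fusion is intended as an affinity probe for tyrosine-phosphorylated proteins.
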