Features (pLannotate 1.2.2; 17 found; start..end, strand, type, name):
      6..107     -  CDS            yciV (fragment): RNAAM_ECOLI - Also known as trpH From Escherichia coli (strain K12).
    183..211     +  promoter       tac promoter: strong E. coli promoter; hybrid between the trp and lac UV5 promoters
    219..235     +  protein_bind   lac operator: The lac repressor binds to the lac operator to inhibit transcription in E. coli. This inhibition can be relieved by adding lactose or isopropyl-β-D-thiogalactopyranoside (IPTG). lac repressor encoded by lacI
    258..911     +  CDS            GST26_SCHJA: Experimental evidence at protein level: Swiss-Prot protein existence level 1. GST isoenzymes appear to play a central role in the parasite detoxification system. Other functions are also suspected including a role in increasing the solubility of haematin in the parasite gut. From Schistosoma japonicum (Blood fluke).
    933..2600    +  CDS            STAT4 (fragment): STAT4_HUMAN - Experimental evidence at protein level: Swiss-Prot protein existence level 1. Carries out a dual function: signal transduction and activation of transcription. Involved in IL12 signaling. From Homo sapiens (Human).
   2648..2687    +  CDS            rop (fragment): Rop protein, which maintains plasmids at low copy number; rop
   2789..2829    +  misc_feature   bom (fragment): basis of mobility region from pBR322
   2934..3038    +  promoter       AmpR promoter: bla
   3039..3899    +  CDS            AmpR: β-lactamase; bla; confers resistance to ampicillin, carbenicillin, and related antibiotics
   4070..4658    +  rep_origin     ori: high-copy-number ColE1/pMB1/pBR322/pUC origin of replication
   4844..4895    -  misc_feature   bom (fragment): basis of mobility region from pBR322
   4902..4979    +  promoter       lacIq promoter: lacI (mutant); In the lacIq allele, a single base change in the promoter boosts expression of the lacI gene about 10-fold.
   4980..6062    +  CDS            lacI: lac repressor; lacI; The lac repressor binds to the lac operator to inhibit transcription in E. coli. This inhibition can be relieved by adding lactose or isopropyl-β-D-thiogalactopyranoside (IPTG).
   6075..6096    +  protein_bind   CAP binding site: CAP binding activates transcription in the presence of cAMP. E. coli catabolite activator protein
   6111..6141    +  promoter       lac promoter: promoter for the E. coli lac operon
   6149..6165    +  protein_bind   lac operator: The lac repressor binds to the lac operator to inhibit transcription in E. coli. This inhibition can be relieved by adding lactose or isopropyl-β-D-thiogalactopyranoside (IPTG). lac repressor encoded by lacI
   6185..6358    +  CDS            lacZα: LacZα fragment of β-galactosidase; lacZ fragment
>Addgene plasmid #46514 | pGEX Stat4-SH2 | depositor full sequence | sequence record 65748 | Full Sequence
ACGTTATCGACTGCACGGTGCACCAATGCTTCTGGCGTCAGGCAGCCATCGGAAGCTGTGGTATGGCTGT
GCAGGTCGTAAATCACTGCATAATTCGTGTCGCTCAAGGCGCACTCCCGTTCTGGATAATGTTTTTTGCG
CCGACATCATAACGGTTCTGGCAAATATTCTGAAATGAGCTGTTGACAATTAATCATCGGCTCGTATAAT
GTGTGGAATTGTGAGCGGATAACAATTTCACACAGGAAACAGTATTCATGTCCCCTATACTAGGTTATTG
GAAAATTAAGGGCCTTGTGCAACCCACTCGACTTCTTTTGGAATATCTTGAAGAAAAATATGAAGAGCAT
TTGTATGAGCGCGATGAAGGTGATAAATGGCGAAACAAAAAGTTTGAATTGGGTTTGGAGTTTCCCAATC
TTCCTTATTATATTGATGGTGATGTTAAATTAACACAGTCTATGGCCATCATACGTTATATAGCTGACAA
GCACAACATGTTGGGTGGTTGTCCAAAAGAGCGTGCAGAGATTTCAATGCTTGAAGGAGCGGTTTTGGAT
ATTAGATACGGTGTTTCGAGAATTGCATATAGTAAAGACTTTGAAACTCTCAAAGTTGATTTTCTTAGCA
AGCTACCTGAAATGCTGAAAATGTTCGAAGATCGTTTATGTCATAAAACATATTTAAATGGTGATCATGT
AACCCATCCTGACTTCATGTTGTATGACGCTCTTGATGTTGTTTTATACATGGACCCAATGTGCCTGGAT
GCGTTCCCAAAATTAGTTTGTTTTAAAAAACGTATTGAAGCTATCCCACAAATTGATAAGTACTTGAAAT
CCAGCAAGTATATAGCATGGCCTTTGCAGGGCTGGCAAGCCACGTTTGGTGGTGGCGACCATCCTCCAAA
ATCGGATCTGGAAGTTCTGTTCCAGGGGCCCCTGGGATCCGGGCGCGCCATGAGTTCTTCAGTTTCAGAA
AGACAGAGGAATGTGGAGCACAAAGTGGCTGCCATTAAAAACAGTGTGCAGATGACAGAACAAGATACCA
AATACTTAGAAGATCTGCAAGACGAATTTGACTACAGGTATAAAACAATTCAGACAATGGATCAGAGTGA
CAAGAATAGTGCCATGGTGAATCAGGAAGTTTTGACACTGCAGGAAATGCTTAACAGCCTCGATTTCAAG
AGAAAGGAGGCTCTCAGTAAAATGACCCAAATCATCCATGAGACAGACCTGTTAATGAACACCATGCTCA
TAGAAGAGCTGCAAGACTGGAAGCGGCGGCAGCAAATCGCCTGCATCGGGGGTCCACTCCACAATGGGCT
CGACCAGCTTCAGAACTGCTTTACACTATTGGCAGAAAGTCTTTTCCAACTGAGAAGGCAATTGGAGAAA
CTAGAGGAGCAATCTACCAAAATGACATATGAAGGTGATCCCATTCCAATGCAAAGAACTCACATGCTAG
AAAGAGTCACCTTCTTGATCTACAACCTTTTCAAGAACTCATTTGTGGTTGAGCGACAGCCATGTATGCC
AACCCACCCTCAGAGGCCGTTGGTACTTAAAACCCTAATTCAGTTCACTGTAAAACTAAGGCTACTAATA
AAATTGCCAGAACTAAACTATCAGGTAAAGGTTAAGGCATCAATTGACAAGAATGTTTCAACTCTAAGCA
ACCGAAGATTTGTACTTTGTGGAACTAATGTCAAAGCCATGTCTATTGAAGAATCTTCCAATGGGAGTCT
CTCAGTAGAATTTCGACATTTGCAACCAAAGGAAATGAAGTCCAGTGCTGGAGGTAAAGGAAATGAGGGC
TGTCACATGGTGACTGAAGAACTTCATTCCATAACGTTTGAAACACAGATCTGCCTCTATGGCCTGACCA
TAGATTTGGAGACCAGCTCATTGCCTGTGGTGATGATTTCCAATGTCAGTCAGTTACCTAATGCTTGGGC
ATCCATCATTTGGTACAACGTGTCAACCAACGATTCCCAGAACTTGGTTTTCTTTAATAATCCTCCACCT
GCCACATTGAGTCAACTACTGGAGGTGATGAGCTGGCAGTTTTCATCGTACGTTGGTCGTGGTCTTAACT
CAGATCAACTCCATATGCTGGCAGAGAAGCTTACAGTCCAATCTAGCTACAGTGATGGTCACCTCACCTG
GGCCAAGTTCTGCAAGGAACATTTACCTGGTAAATCATTTACCTTTTGGACATGGCTTGAAGCAATATTG
GATCTAATTAAGAAACACATTCTTCCCCTTTGGATTGATGGGTATGTCATGGGCTTTGTTAGCAAAGAGA
AGGAACGGCTGTTGCTAAAGGATAAAATGCCTGGCACCTTTTTATTAAGATTCAGTGAAAGCCATCTCGG
AGGAATAACTTTCACCTGGGTGGACCATTCTGAAAGTGGGGAAGTGAGATTCCACTCTGTAGAACCCTAC
AATAAAGGCCGGTTGTCTGCTCTGCCATTCGCTGACATCCTGCGAGACTACAAAGTTATTATGGCTGAAA
ACATTCCTGAAAACCCTCTGAAGTACCTATATCCTGACATTCCCAAAGACAAAGCCTTCGGTAAACACTA
CAGCTCTCAGTTAATTAACGAATTCTATGAGCGGCCGCATCGTGACTGACTGACGATCTGCCTCGCGCGT
TTCGGTGATGACGGTGAAAACCTCTGACACATGCAGCTCCCGGAGACGGTCACAGCTTGTCTGTAAGCGG
ATGCCGGGAGCAGACAAGCCCGTCAGGGCGCGTCAGCGGGTGTTGGCGGGTGTCGGGGCGCAGCCATGAC
CCAGTCACGTAGCGATAGCGGAGTGTATAATTCTTGAAGACGAAAGGGCCTCGTGATACGCCTATTTTTA
TAGGTTAATGTCATGATAATAATGGTTTCTTAGACGTCAGGTGGCACTTTTCGGGGAAATGTGCGCGGAA
CCCCTATTTGTTTATTTTTCTAAATACATTCAAATATGTATCCGCTCATGAGACAATAACCCTGATAAAT
GCTTCAATAATATTGAAAAAGGAAGAGTATGAGTATTCAACATTTCCGTGTCGCCCTTATTCCCTTTTTT
GCGGCATTTTGCCTTCCTGTTTTTGCTCACCCAGAAACGCTGGTGAAAGTAAAAGATGCTGAAGATCAGT
TGGGTGCACGAGTGGGTTACATCGAACTGGATCTCAACAGCGGTAAGATCCTTGAGAGTTTTCGCCCCGA
AGAACGTTTTCCAATGATGAGCACTTTTAAAGTTCTGCTATGTGGCGCGGTATTATCCCGTGTTGACGCC
GGGCAAGAGCAACTCGGTCGCCGCATACACTATTCTCAGAATGACTTGGTTGAGTACTCACCAGTCACAG
AAAAGCATCTTACGGATGGCATGACAGTAAGAGAATTATGCAGTGCTGCCATAACCATGAGTGATAACAC
TGCGGCCAACTTACTTCTGACAACGATCGGAGGACCGAAGGAGCTAACCGCTTTTTTGCACAACATGGGG
GATCATGTAACTCGCCTTGATCGTTGGGAACCGGAGCTGAATGAAGCCATACCAAACGACGAGCGTGACA
CCACGATGCCTGCAGCAATGGCAACAACGTTGCGCAAACTATTAACTGGCGAACTACTTACTCTAGCTTC
CCGGCAACAATTAATAGACTGGATGGAGGCGGATAAAGTTGCAGGACCACTTCTGCGCTCGGCCCTTCCG
GCTGGCTGGTTTATTGCTGATAAATCTGGAGCCGGTGAGCGTGGGTCTCGCGGTATCATTGCAGCACTGG
GGCCAGATGGTAAGCCCTCCCGTATCGTAGTTATCTACACGACGGGGAGTCAGGCAACTATGGATGAACG
AAATAGACAGATCGCTGAGATAGGTGCCTCACTGATTAAGCATTGGTAACTGTCAGACCAAGTTTACTCA
TATATACTTTAGATTGATTTAAAACTTCATTTTTAATTTAAAAGGATCTAGGTGAAGATCCTTTTTGATA
ATCTCATGACCAAAATCCCTTAACGTGAGTTTTCGTTCCACTGAGCGTCAGACCCCGTAGAAAAGATCAA
AGGATCTTCTTGAGATCCTTTTTTTCTGCGCGTAATCTGCTGCTTGCAAACAAAAAAACCACCGCTACCA
GCGGTGGTTTGTTTGCCGGATCAAGAGCTACCAACTCTTTTTCCGAAGGTAACTGGCTTCAGCAGAGCGC
AGATACCAAATACTGTCCTTCTAGTGTAGCCGTAGTTAGGCCACCACTTCAAGAACTCTGTAGCACCGCC
TACATACCTCGCTCTGCTAATCCTGTTACCAGTGGCTGCTGCCAGTGGCGATAAGTCGTGTCTTACCGGG
TTGGACTCAAGACGATAGTTACCGGATAAGGCGCAGCGGTCGGGCTGAACGGGGGGTTCGTGCACACAGC
CCAGCTTGGAGCGAACGACCTACACCGAACTGAGATACCTACAGCGTGAGCTATGAGAAAGCGCCACGCT
TCCCGAAGGGAGAAAGGCGGACAGGTATCCGGTAAGCGGCAGGGTCGGAACAGGAGAGCGCACGAGGGAG
CTTCCAGGGGGAAACGCCTGGTATCTTTATAGTCCTGTCGGGTTTCGCCACCTCTGACTTGAGCGTCGAT
TTTTGTGATGCTCGTCAGGGGGGCGGAGCCTATGGAAAAACGCCAGCAACGCGGCCTTTTTACGGTTCCT
GGCCTTTTGCTGGCCTTTTGCTCACATGTTCTTTCCTGCGTTATCCCCTGATTCTGTGGATAACCGTATT
ACCGCCTTTGAGTGAGCTGATACCGCTCGCCGCAGCCGAACGACCGAGCGCAGCGAGTCAGTGAGCGAGG
AAGCGGAAGAGCGCCTGATGCGGTATTTTCTCCTTACGCATCTGTGCGGTATTTCACACCGCATAAATTC
CGACACCATCGAATGGTGCAAAACCTTTCGCGGTATGGCATGATAGCGCCCGGAAGAGAGTCAATTCAGG
GTGGTGAATGTGAAACCAGTAACGTTATACGATGTCGCAGAGTATGCCGGTGTCTCTTATCAGACCGTTT
CCCGCGTGGTGAACCAGGCCAGCCACGTTTCTGCGAAAACGCGGGAAAAAGTGGAAGCGGCGATGGCGGA
GCTGAATTACATTCCCAACCGCGTGGCACAACAACTGGCGGGCAAACAGTCGTTGCTGATTGGCGTTGCC
ACCTCCAGTCTGGCCCTGCACGCGCCGTCGCAAATTGTCGCGGCGATTAAATCTCGCGCCGATCAACTGG
GTGCCAGCGTGGTGGTGTCGATGGTAGAACGAAGCGGCGTCGAAGCCTGTAAAGCGGCGGTGCACAATCT
TCTCGCGCAACGCGTCAGTGGGCTGATCATTAACTATCCGCTGGATGACCAGGATGCCATTGCTGTGGAA
GCTGCCTGCACTAATGTTCCGGCGTTATTTCTTGATGTCTCTGACCAGACACCCATCAACAGTATTATTT
TCTCCCATGAAGACGGTACGCGACTGGGCGTGGAGCATCTGGTCGCATTGGGTCACCAGCAAATCGCGCT
GTTAGCGGGCCCATTAAGTTCTGTCTCGGCGCGTCTGCGTCTGGCTGGCTGGCATAAATATCTCACTCGC
AATCAAATTCAGCCGATAGCGGAACGGGAAGGCGACTGGAGTGCCATGTCCGGTTTTCAACAAACCATGC
AAATGCTGAATGAGGGCATCGTTCCCACTGCGATGCTGGTTGCCAACGATCAGATGGCGCTGGGCGCAAT
GCGCGCCATTACCGAGTCCGGGCTGCGCGTTGGTGCGGATATCTCGGTAGTGGGATACGACGATACCGAA
GACAGCTCATGTTATATCCCGCCGTCAACCACCATCAAACAGGATTTTCGCCTGCTGGGGCAAACCAGCG
TGGACCGCTTGCTGCAACTCTCTCAGGGCCAGGCGGTGAAGGGCAATCAGCTGTTGCCCGTCTCACTGGT
GAAAAGAAAAACCACCCTGGCGCCCAATACGCAAACCGCCTCTCCCCGCGCGTTGGCCGATTCATTAATG
CAGCTGGCACGACAGGTTTCCCGACTGGAAAGCGGGCAGTGAGCGCAACGCAATTAATGTGAGTTAGCTC
ACTCATTAGGCACCCCAGGCTTTACACTTTATGCTTCCGGCTCGTATGTTGTGTGGAATTGTGAGCGGAT
AACAATTTCACACAGGAAACAGCTATGACCATGATTACGGATTCACTGGCCGTCGTTTTACAACGTCGTG
ACTGGGAAAACCCTGGCGTTACCCAACTTAATCGCCTTGCAGCACATCCCCCTTTCGCCAGCTGGCGTAA
TAGCGAAGAGGCCCGCACCGATCGCCCTTCCCAACAGTTGCGCAGCCTGAATGGCGAATGGCGCTTTGCC
TGGTTTCCGGCACCAGAAGCGGTGCCGGAAAGCTGGCTGGAGTGCGATCTTCCTGAGGCCGATACTGTCG
TCGTCCCCTCAAACTGGCAGATGCACGGTTACGATGCGCCCATCTACACCAACGTAACCTATCCCATTAC
GGTCAATCCGCCGTTTGTTCCCACGGAGAATCCGACGGGTTGTTACTCGCTCACATTTAATGTTGATGAA
AGCTGGCTACAGGAAGGCCAGACGCGAATTATTTTTGATGGCGTTGGAATT
