>Addgene plasmid #46514 | pGEX Stat4-SH2 | depositor partial sequence | sequence record 65749 | Insert sequence
GGATCCGGGCGCGCCATGAGTTCTTCAGTTTCAGAAAGACAGAGGAATGTGGAGCACAAAGTGGCTGCCA
TTAAAAACAGTGTGCAGATGACAGAACAAGATACCAAATACTTAGAAGATCTGCAAGACGAATTTGACTA
CAGGTATAAAACAATTCAGACAATGGATCAGAGTGACAAGAATAGTGCCATGGTGAATCAGGAAGTTTTG
ACACTGCAGGAAATGCTTAACAGCCTCGATTTCAAGAGAAAGGAGGCTCTCAGTAAAATGACCCAAATCA
TCCATGAGACAGACCTGTTAATGAACACCATGCTCATAGAAGAGCTGCAAGACTGGAAGCGGCGGCAGCA
AATCGCCTGCATCGGGGGTCCACTCCACAATGGGCTCGACCAGCTTCAGAACTGCTTTACACTATTGGCA
GAAAGTCTTTTCCAACTGAGAAGGCAATTGGAGAAACTAGAGGAGCAATCTACCAAAATGACATATGAAG
GTGATCCCATTCCAATGCAAAGAACTCACATGCTAGAAAGAGTCACCTTCTTGATCTACAACCTTTTCAA
GAACTCATTTGTGGTTGAGCGACAGCCATGTATGCCAACCCACCCTCAGAGGCCGTTGGTACTTAAAACC
CTAATTCAGTTCACTGTAAAACTAAGGCTACTAATAAAATTGCCAGAACTAAACTATCAGGTAAAGGTTA
AGGCATCAATTGACAAGAATGTTTCAACTCTAAGCAACCGAAGATTTGTACTTTGTGGAACTAATGTCAA
AGCCATGTCTATTGAAGAATCTTCCAATGGGAGTCTCTCAGTAGAATTTCGACATTTGCAACCAAAGGAA
ATGAAGTCCAGTGCTGGAGGTAAAGGAAATGAGGGCTGTCACATGGTGACTGAAGAACTTCATTCCATAA
CGTTTGAAACACAGATCTGCCTCTATGGCCTGACCATAGATTTGGAGACCAGCTCATTGCCTGTGGTGAT
GATTTCCAATGTCAGTCAGTTACCTAATGCTTGGGCATCCATCATTTGGTACAACGTGTCAACCAACGAT
TCCCAGAACTTGGTTTTCTTTAATAATCCTCCACCTGCCACATTGAGTCAACTACTGGAGGTGATGAGCT
GGCAGTTTTCATCGTACGTTGGTCGTGGTCTTAACTCAGATCAACTCCATATGCTGGCAGAGAAGCTTAC
AGTCCAATCTAGCTACAGTGATGGTCACCTCACCTGGGCCAAGTTCTGCAAGGAACATTTACCTGGTAAA
TCATTTACCTTTTGGACATGGCTTGAAGCAATATTGGATCTAATTAAGAAACACATTCTTCCCCTTTGGA
TTGATGGGTATGTCATGGGCTTTGTTAGCAAAGAGAAGGAACGGCTGTTGCTAAAGGATAAAATGCCTGG
CACCTTTTTATTAAGATTCAGTGAAAGCCATCTCGGAGGAATAACTTTCACCTGGGTGGACCATTCTGAA
AGTGGGGAAGTGAGATTCCACTCTGTAGAACCCTACAATAAAGGCCGGTTGTCTGCTCTGCCATTCGCTG
ACATCCTGCGAGACTACAAAGTTATTATGGCTGAAAACATTCCTGAAAACCCTCTGAAGTACCTATATCC
TGACATTCCCAAAGACAAAGCCTTCGGTAAACACTACAGCTCTCAGTTAATTAACGAATTC
