>Addgene plasmid #46514 | pGEX Stat4-SH2 | addgene partial sequence | sequence record 66786 | pGEX5
CTGGAGTTCTGTTCCAGGGGCCCCTGGGATCCGGGCGCGCCATGAGTTCTTCAGTTTCAGAAAGACAGAG
GAATGTGGAGCACAAAGTGGCTGCCATTAAAAACAGTGTGCAGATGACAGAACAAGATACCAAATACTTA
GAAGATCTGCAAGACGAATTTGACTACAGGTATAAAACAATTCAGACAATGGATCAGAGTGACAAGAATA
GTGCCATGGTGAATCAGGAAGTTTTGACACTGCAGGAAATGCTTAACAGCCTCGATTTCAAGAGAAAGGA
GGCTCTCAGTAAAATGACCCAAATCATCCATGAGACAGACCTGTTAATGAACACCATGCTCATAGAAGAG
CTGCAAGACTGGAAGCGGCGGCAGCAAATCGCCTGCATCGGGGGTCCACTCCACAATGGGCTCGACCAGC
TTCAGAACTGCTTTACACTATTGGCAGAAAGTCTTTTCCAACTGAGAAGGCAATTGGAGAAACTAGAGGA
GCAATCTACCAAAATGACATATGAAGGTGATCCCATTCCAATGCAAAGAACTCACATGCTAGAAAGAGTC
ACCTTCTTGATCTACAACCTTTTCAAGAACTCATTTGTGGTTGAGCGACAGCCATGTATGCCAACCCACC
CTCAGAGGCCGTTGGTACTTAAAACCCTAATTCAGTTCACTGTAAAACTAAGGCTACTAATAAAATTGCC
AGAACTAAACTATCAGGTAAAGGTTAAGGCATCAATTGACAAGAATGTTTCAACTCTAAGCAACCGAAGA
TTTGTACTTTGTGGAACTAATGTCAAAGCCATGTCTATTGAAGAATCTTCCAATGGGAGTCTCTCAGTAG
AATTTCGACATTTGCAACCAAAGGAAATG
